Addgene plasmid #214370: pcDNA3.1-Bsd
Purpose: (Empty Backbone) Cloning vector with Blasticidin
Depositing lab: Bertrand Collet. Depositing organization: INRAE Jouy-en-Josas.
Backbone
  Vector backbone: pcDNA3.1-(-)-Hyg
  Vector type: Mammalian Expression
  Selectable markers: Blasticidin
Growth in bacteria
  Bacterial resistance: Ampicillin, 100 μg/mL
  Growth temperature: 37°C
  Growth strain: DH5alpha
  Copy number: High Copy
Gene/Insert
  Gene/Insert name: None
Terms and licenses: Academic/Nonprofit Terms; Industry Terms: Not Available to Industry
How to cite: pcDNA3.1-Bsd was a gift from Bertrand Collet (Addgene plasmid # 214370 ; http://n2t.net/addgene:214370 ; RRID:Addgene_214370)
