[The description below was written by a language model from this plasmid's Addgene catalogue record and pLannotate feature annotations shown in this document.]
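Description:
pcDNA3.1-Bsd is an empty mammalian expression and cloning vector of about 5 kb, derived from the pcDNA3.1(-)-Hyg backbone, in which blasticidin is the recorded drug marker for mammalian cells (the parent's name suggests hygromycin selection). It carries no insert. In E. coli it is maintained as a high-copy plasmid through a ColE1/pUC-type origin and selected with ampicillin via the β-lactamase gene and its native promoter. An f1 origin is also present, which permits single-stranded DNA production with helper phage.

The expression cassette consists of the human cytomegalovirus immediate early enhancer and promoter, followed by a T7 promoter, useful for in vitro transcription or as a sequencing primer site, and then the bovine growth hormone polyadenylation signal. The unannotated gap between the T7 promoter and the bGH signal is presumably where a gene of interest is cloned, although the cloning sites themselves are not listed in the record. A separate selection cassette places the Aspergillus terreus blasticidin S deaminase coding sequence under the SV40 enhancer/early promoter and terminates it with the SV40 poly(A) signal, allowing selection of stably transfected cells with blasticidin.

Several small annotated fragments (a truncated HIV-1 LTR match just after the CMV promoter, a partial ble sequence downstream of BSD, a short lacI fragment with the lac promoter/operator and CAP site, and a bom fragment) look like backbone remnants or annotation matches rather than functional parts. The vector is intended as a general backbone for constitutive CMV-driven expression of a cloned gene.
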