Features (pLannotate 1.2.2; 19 found; start..end, strand, type, name):
     49..101     -  misc_feature   bom (fragment): basis of mobility region from pBR322
    256..635     +  enhancer       CMV enhancer: human cytomegalovirus immediate early enhancer
    636..839     +  promoter       CMV promoter: human cytomegalovirus (CMV) immediate early promoter
    835..868     +  LTR            5' LTR (truncated) (fragment): truncated 5' long terminal repeat (LTR) from HIV-1
    884..902     +  promoter       T7 promoter: promoter for bacteriophage T7 RNA polymerase
   1048..1272    +  polyA_signal   bGH poly(A) signal: bovine growth hormone polyadenylation signal
   1276..1297    +  promoter       SV40 promoter (fragment): SV40 enhancer and early promoter
   1318..1676    +  rep_origin     f1 ori (sequence partly withheld): f1 bacteriophage origin of replication; arrow indicates direction of (+) strand synthesis
   1760..2089    +  promoter       SV40 promoter: SV40 enhancer and early promoter
   2145..2543    +  CDS            BSD: blasticidin S deaminase; Aspergillus terreus BSD; confers resistance to blasticidin
   2561..2686    +  CDS            ble (fragment): BLE_KLEPN - Experimental evidence at protein level: Swiss-Prot protein existence level 1. Binding protein with a strong affinity to the bleomycin family of antibiotics. Binds to CL990; an antimitotic-antibiotic compound. From Klebsiella pneumoniae.
   2681..2802    +  polyA_signal   SV40 poly(A) signal: SV40 polyadenylation signal
   2875..2891    -  protein_bind   lac operator: The lac repressor binds to the lac operator to inhibit transcription in E. coli. This inhibition can be relieved by adding lactose or isopropyl-β-D-thiogalactopyranoside (IPTG). lac repressor encoded by lacI
   2899..2929    -  promoter       lac promoter: promoter for the E. coli lac operon
   2944..2965    -  protein_bind   CAP binding site: CAP binding activates transcription in the presence of cAMP. E. coli catabolite activator protein
   2978..3070    -  CDS            lacI (fragment): lac repressor; lacI; The lac repressor binds to the lac operator to inhibit transcription in E. coli. This inhibition can be relieved by adding lactose or isopropyl-β-D-thiogalactopyranoside (IPTG).
   3253..3841    -  rep_origin     ori: high-copy-number ColE1/pMB1/pBR322/pUC origin of replication
   4012..4872    -  CDS            AmpR: β-lactamase; bla; confers resistance to ampicillin, carbenicillin, and related antibiotics
   4873..4977    -  promoter       AmpR promoter: bla
>Addgene plasmid #214370 | pcDNA3.1-Bsd | addgene full sequence | sequence record 423968 | Addgene NGS Result
CGAAAAGTGCCACCTGACGTCGACGGATCGGGAGATCTCCCGATCCCCTATGGTGCACTCTCAGTACAAT
CTGCTCTGATGCCGCATAGTTAAGCCAGTATCTGCTCCCTGCTTGTGTGTTGGAGGTCGCTGAGTAGTGC
GCGAGCAAAATTTAAGCTACAACAAGGCAAGGCTTGACCGACAATTGCATGAAGAATCTGCTTAGGGTTA
GGCGTTTTGCGCTGCTTCGCGATGTACGGGCCAGATATACGCGTTGACATTGATTATTGACTAGTTATTA
ATAGTAATCAATTACGGGGTCATTAGTTCATAGCCCATATATGGAGTTCCGCGTTACATAACTTACGGTA
AATGGCCCGCCTGGCTGACCGCCCAACGACCCCCGCCCATTGACGTCAATAATGACGTATGTTCCCATAG
TAACGCCAATAGGGACTTTCCATTGACGTCAATGGGTGGAGTATTTACGGTAAACTGCCCACTTGGCAGT
ACATCAAGTGTATCATATGCCAAGTACGCCCCCTATTGACGTCAATGACGGTAAATGGCCCGCCTGGCAT
TATGCCCAGTACATGACCTTATGGGACTTTCCTACTTGGCAGTACATCTACGTATTAGTCATCGCTATTA
CCATGGTGATGCGGTTTTGGCAGTACATCAATGGGCGTGGATAGCGGTTTGACTCACGGGGATTTCCAAG
TCTCCACCCCATTGACGTCAATGGGAGTTTGTTTTGGCACCAAAATCAACGGGACTTTCCAAAATGTCGT
AACAACTCCGCCCCATTGACGCAAATGGGCGGTAGGCGTGTACGGTGGGAGGTCTATATAAGCAGAGCTC
TCTGGCTAACTAGAGAACCCACTGCTTACTGGCTTATCGAAATTAATACGACTCACTATAGGGAGACCCA
AGCTGGCTAGCGTTTAAACGGGCCCTCTAGACTCGAGCGGCCGCCACTGTGCTGGATATCTGCAGAATTC
CACCACACTGGACTAGTGGATCCGAGCTCGGTACCAAGCTTAAGTTTAAACCGCTGATCAGCCTCGACTG
TGCCTTCTAGTTGCCAGCCATCTGTTGTTTGCCCCTCCCCCGTGCCTTCCTTGACCCTGGAAGGTGCCAC
TCCCACTGTCCTTTCCTAATAAAATGAGGAAATTGCATCGCATTGTCTGAGTAGGTGTCATTCTATTCTG
GGGGGTGGGGTGGGGCAGGACAGCAAGGGGGAGGATTGGGAAGACAATAGCAGGCATGCTGGGGATGCGG
TGGGCTCTATGGCTTCTGAGGCGGAAAGAACCAGCTGGGGCTCTAGGGGGTATCCCC
[124 nt withheld, positions 1318-1441]
C
[91 nt withheld, positions 1443-1533]
A
[49 nt withheld, positions 1535-1583]
CCTTTGACGTTGGAGTCCACGTTCTTT
[37 nt withheld, positions 1611-1647]
ACCCTATCTCGGTCTATTCTTTTGATTTATAAGGGATTTTGCCTATTTCGGCCTATTGGTTAAAAAATGA
GCTGATTTAACAAAAATTTAACGCGAATTAACTCTGTGGAATGTGTGTCAGTTAGGGTGTGGAAAGTCCC
CAGGCTCCCCAGCAGGCAGAAGTATGCAAAGCATGCATCTCAATTAGTCAGCAACCAGGTGTGGAAAGTC
CCCAGGCTCCCCAGCAGGCAGAAGTATGCAAAGCATGCATCTCAATTAGTCAGCAACCATAGTCCCGCCC
CTAACTCCGCCCATCCCGCCCCTAACTCCGCCCAGTTCCGCCCATTCTCCGCCCCATGGCTGACTAATTT
TTTTTATTTATGCAGAGGCCGAGGCCGCCTCTGCCTCTGAGCTATTCCAGAAGTAGTGAGGAGGCTTTTT
TGGAGGCCTAGGCTTTTGCAAAAAGCTCCCGGGAGCTTGTATATCCATTTTCGGATCTGATCAGCACGTG
CCTGAGGATGGCCAAGCCTTTGTCTCAAGAAGAATCCACCCTCATTGAAAGAGCAACGGCTACAATCAAC
AGCATCCCCATCTCTGAAGACTACAGCGTCGCCAGCGCAGCTCTCTCTAGCGACGGCCGCATCTTCACTG
GTGTCAATGTATATCATTTTACTGGGGGACCTTGTGCAGAACTCGTGGTGCTGGGCACTGCTGCTGCTGC
GGCAGCTGGCAACCTGACTTGTATCGTCGCGATCGGAAATGAGAACAGGGGCATCTTGAGCCCCTGCGGA
CGGTGCCGACAGGTGCTTCTCGATCTGCATCCTGGGATCAAAGCCATAGTGAAGGACAGTGATGGACAGC
CGACGGCAGTTGGGATTCGTGAATTGCTGCCCTCTGGTTATGTGTGGGAGGGCTAAGGCGCGCCCACGTG
CTACGAGATTTCGATTCCACCGCCGCCTTCTATGAAAGGTTGGGCTTCGGAATCGTTTTCCGGGACGCCG
GCTGGATGATCCTCCAGCGCGGGGATCTCATGCTGGAGTTCTTCGCCCACCCCAACTTGTTTATTGCAGC
TTATAATGGTTACAAATAAAGCAATAGCATCACAAATTTCACAAATAAAGCATTTTTTTCACTGCATTCT
AGTTGTGGTTTGTCCAAACTCATCAATGTATCTTATCATGTCTGTATACCGTCGACCTCTAGCTAGAGCT
TGGCGTAATCATGGTCATAGCTGTTTCCTGTGTGAAATTGTTATCCGCTCACAATTCCACACAACATACG
AGCCGGAAGCATAAAGTGTAAAGCCTGGGGTGCCTAATGAGTGAGCTAACTCACATTAATTGCGTTGCGC
TCACTGCCCGCTTTCCAGTCGGGAAACCTGTCGTGCCAGCTGCATTAATGAATCGGCCAACGCGCGGGGA
GAGGCGGTTTGCGTATTGGGCGCTCTTCCGCTTCCTCGCTCACTGACTCGCTGCGCTCGGTCGTTCGGCT
GCGGCGAGCGGTATCAGCTCACTCAAAGGCGGTAATACGGTTATCCACAGAATCAGGGGATAACGCAGGA
AAGAACATGTGAGCAAAAGGCCAGCAAAAGGCCAGGAACCGTAAAAAGGCCGCGTTGCTGGCGTTTTTCC
ATAGGCTCCGCCCCCCTGACGAGCATCACAAAAATCGACGCTCAAGTCAGAGGTGGCGAAACCCGACAGG
ACTATAAAGATACCAGGCGTTTCCCCCTGGAAGCTCCCTCGTGCGCTCTCCTGTTCCGACCCTGCCGCTT
ACCGGATACCTGTCCGCCTTTCTCCCTTCGGGAAGCGTGGCGCTTTCTCATAGCTCACGCTGTAGGTATC
TCAGTTCGGTGTAGGTCGTTCGCTCCAAGCTGGGCTGTGTGCACGAACCCCCCGTTCAGCCCGACCGCTG
CGCCTTATCCGGTAACTATCGTCTTGAGTCCAACCCGATAAGACACGACTTATCGCCACTGGCAGCAGCC
ACTGGTAACAGGATTAGCAGAGCGAGGTATGTAGGCGGTGCTACAGAGTTCTTGAAGTGGTGGCCTAACT
ACGGCTACACTAGAAGAACAGTATTTGGTATCTGCGCTCTGCTGAAGCCAGTTACCTTCGGAAAAAGAGT
TGGTAGCTCTTGATCCGGCAAACAAACCACCGCTGGTAGCGGTGGTTTTTTTGTTTGCAAGCAGCAGATT
ACGCGCAGAAAAAAAGGATCTCAAGAAGATCCTTTGATCTTTTCTACGGGGTCTGACGCTCAGTGGAACG
AAAACTCACGTTAAGGGATTTTGGTCATGAGATTATCAAAAAGGATCTTCACCTAGATCCTTTTAAATTA
AAAATGAAGTTTTAAATCAATCTAAAGTATATATGAGTAAACTTGGTCTGACAGTTACCAATGCTTAATC
AGTGAGGCACCTATCTCAGCGATCTGTCTATTTCGTTCATCCATAGTTGCCTGACTCCCCGTCGTGTAGA
TAACTACGATACGGGAGGGCTTACCATCTGGCCCCAGTGCTGCAATGATACCGCGAGACCCACGCTCACC
GGCTCCAGATTTATCAGCAATAAACCAGCCAGCCGGAAGGGCCGAGCGCAGAAGTGGTCCTGCAACTTTA
TCCGCCTCCATCCAGTCTATTAATTGTTGCCGGGAAGCTAGAGTAAGTAGTTCGCCAGTTAATAGTTTGC
GCAACGTTGTTGCCATTGCTACAGGCATCGTGGTGTCACGCTCGTCGTTTGGTATGGCTTCATTCAGCTC
CGGTTCCCAACGATCAAGGCGAGTTACATGATCCCCCATGTTGTGCAAAAAAGCGGTTAGCTCCTTCGGT
CCTCCGATCGTTGTCAGAAGTAAGTTGGCCGCAGTGTTATCACTCATGGTTATGGCAGCACTGCATAATT
CTCTTACTGTCATGCCATCCGTAAGATGCTTTTCTGTGACTGGTGAGTACTCAACCAAGTCATTCTGAGA
ATAGTGTATGCGGCGACCGAGTTGCTCTTGCCCGGCGTCAATACGGGATAATACCGCCCCACATAGCAGA
ACTTTAAAAGTGCTCATCATTGGAAAACGTTCTTCGGGGCGAAAACTCTCAAGGATCTTACCGCTGTTGA
GATCCAGTTCGATGTAACCCACTCGTGCACCCAACTGATCTTCAGCATCTTTTACTTTCACCAGCGTTTC
TGGGTGAGCAAAAACAGGAAGGCAAAATGCCGCAAAAAAGGGAATAAGGGCGACACGGAAATGTTGAATA
CTCATACTCTTCCTTTTTCAATATTATTGAAGCATTTATCAGGGTTATTGTCTCATGAGCGGATACATAT
TTGAATGTATTTAGAAAAATAAACAAATAGGGGTTCCGCGCACATTTCCC
